Addgene plasmid #31183: pQCXI Neo DsRed-LC3-GFP
Depositing lab: David Sabatini. Depositing organization: Whitehead Institute for Biomedical Research. Publication: Defective Regulation of Autophagy upon Leucine Deprivation Reveals a Targetable Liability of Human Melanoma Cells In Vitro and In Vivo. Sheen JH, Zoncu R, Kim D, Sabatini DM. Cancer Cell. 2011 May 17. 19(5):613-28. 10.1016/j.ccr.2011.03.012 PubMed 21575862.
Backbone
  Vector backbone: pQCXIN
  Backbone manufacturer: Clontech
  Backbone size w/o insert (bp): 7300
  Vector type: Mammalian Expression, Retroviral
  Selectable markers: Neomycin (select with G418)
Growth in bacteria
  Bacterial resistance: Ampicillin, 100 μg/mL
  Growth temperature: 37°C
  Growth strain: DH5alpha
  Copy number: Unknown
Gene/Insert
  Gene/Insert name: DsRed-LC3-GFP
  Insert size (bp): 1850
  Cloning method: Restriction Enzyme
  Sequencing primers: 5′ LNCX
Terms and licenses: Academic/Nonprofit Terms; Industry Terms: Not Available to Industry
Depositor comments: DsRed-LC3-GFP autophagy reporter plasmid. The LC3 gene is from rat.
How to cite: pQCXI Neo DsRed-LC3-GFP was a gift from David Sabatini (Addgene plasmid # 31183 ; http://n2t.net/addgene:31183 ; RRID:Addgene_31183)
