[The description below was written by a language model from this plasmid's Addgene catalogue record.]
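Description:
pQCXI Neo DsRed-LC3-GFP is a retroviral mammalian expression plasmid built on the Clontech pQCXIN backbone (about 7.3 kb without insert). It carries an insert of roughly 1.85 kb encoding an autophagy reporter. The plasmid is propagated in E. coli under ampicillin selection, and transduced or transfected mammalian cells are selected with G418 through the neomycin resistance marker. No feature table accompanies the record, so the promoter, LTRs, packaging signal and the link between insert and marker are not explicitly listed. The "QCXI N" naming of this vector series generally denotes a self-inactivating retroviral design with an internal CMV promoter driving the gene of interest, followed by an IRES and the neomycin resistance gene on one bicistronic transcript. That arrangement should be confirmed against the full sequence.

The payload is a tandem fusion in which rat LC3 is flanked by DsRed at the N-terminus and GFP at the C-terminus, as indicated by the construct name and the depositor's comment. LC3 is a core autophagy protein that is cleaved near its C-terminus by Atg4-family proteases before it is lipidated and recruited to autophagosome membranes. In a reporter laid out this way, this processing would be expected to release the C-terminal GFP while DsRed stays attached to LC3. Changes in the red and green signals, or in their colocalisation and puncta formation, can then report on LC3 processing and autophagic activity, although the record does not describe the readout in detail. The associated study concerns regulation of autophagy during leucine deprivation in human melanoma cells. This fits use of the construct to generate stable reporter cell lines by retroviral transduction for monitoring autophagy.
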