>Addgene plasmid #31183 | pQCXI Neo DsRed-LC3-GFP | addgene partial sequence | sequence record 35524 | 31183 with Neo-R
TGCGTGCAATCCATCTTGTTCAGCCATGGTTGTGGCAAGCTTATCATCGTGTTTTTCAAAGGAAAACCAC
GTCCCCGTGGTTCGGGGGGCCTAGACGTTTTTTTAACCTCGACTAAACACATGTAAAGCATGTGCACCGA
GGCCCCAGATCAGATCCCATACAATGGGGTACCTTCTGGGCATCCTTCAGCCCCTTGTTGAATACGCTTG
AGGAGAGCCATTTGACTCTTTCCACAACTATCCAACTCACAACGTGGCACTGGGGTTGTGCCGCCTTTGC
AGGTGTATCTTATACACGTGGCTTTTGGCCGCAGAGGCACCTGTCGCCAGGTGGGGGGTTCCGCTGCCTG
CAAAGGGTCGCTACAGACGTTGTTTGTCTTCAAGAAGCTTCCAGAGGAACTGCTTCCTTCACGACATTCA
ACAGACCTTGCATTCCTTTGGCGAGAGGGGAAAGACCCCTAGGAATGCTCGTCAAGAAGACAGGGCCAGG
TTTCCGGGCCCTCACATTGCCAAAAGACGGCAATATGGTGGAAAATAACATATAGACAAACGCACACCGG
CCTTATTCCAAGCGGCTTCGGCCAGTAACGTTAGGGGGGGGGGAAGG
