>Addgene plasmid #31183 | pQCXI Neo DsRed-LC3-GFP | addgene partial sequence | sequence record 35525 | 31183 with EGFP-N
GCTCCTCGCCCTTGCTCACACCACCACCGTCGACCACAGCCAGTGCTGTCCCGAACGTCTCCTGGGAGGC
ATAGACCATGTACAGGAAGCCGTCTTCATCTCTCTCGCTCTCGTACACTTCAGAGATGGGTGTGGACACA
CTCACCATGCTGTGCCCATTCACCAGGAGGAAGAAGGCTTGGTTAGCATTGAGCTGCAGGCGCCTTCTAA
TTATCTTGATGAGTTCGCTCATATTCACGTGATCAGGTACAAGGAACTTGGTCTTGTCCAGGACGGGCAG
CTGCTTCTCACCCTTGTATCGCTCTATAATCACTGGGATCTTGGTGGGGTGCTGCTCCCGGATGAGCCGG
ACATCTTCCACTCTTTGTTCGAAGCTCCGGCGCTGTTTGAAGGTCTTCTCGGACGGACCACCACCAGAAT
TCGAAGCTTGAGCTCGAGATCTGAGTCCGGACTGGGAGCCGGAGTGGCGGGCCTCGGCGTGCTCGTACTG
CTCCACCACGGTGTAGTCCTCGTTGTGGTTGGTGATGTCCAGCTTGGAGTCCACGTAGTGGTTGCCGGGC
AGCTGCACGGGCTTCTTGGCCTTGTACACGGTCTTGAAGTCGCAGGTGTAGTGGCCGCCGTCCTTCAGCT
TCAGGGCGTGGGAGATCTCGCCCTTCAGCACGCCGTCCTGGGGGTACAGCTTCTCGGTGGAGGGCTCCCA
GCCGGCAGTCTTCTTCTGCATTACGGGGCCGTCGGCGGGGAAGTTCACGCCCTTGAACTTCACCTTGTAG
ATGAAGGTGCCGTCCTGCAGGGAGGAGTCCTGCTGCACCTCCACCACGCCGCCGTCCTCGAAGTTCATGG
AGCGCTCCCAGGTGAAGCCCTCGGGGAA
