>Addgene plasmid #31183 | pQCXI Neo DsRed-LC3-GFP | addgene partial sequence | sequence record 140689 | LNCX 5'-AGCTCGTTTAGTGAACCGTCAGATC-3'
TTTGACCTCCATAGAAGACACCGGGACCGATCCAGCCTCCGCGGCCGGGAACGGTGCATTGGAACGGACC
TGCAGGAATTGATCCGCGGCCGCTGAGCCACCATGGACAACACCGAGGACGTCATCAAGGAGTTCATGCA
GTTCAAGGTGCGCATGGAGGGCTCCGTGAACGGCCACTACTTCGAGATCGAGGGCGAGGGCGAGGGCAAG
CCCTACGAGGGCACCCAGACCGCCAAGCTGCAGGTGACCAAGGGCGGCCCCCTGCCCTTCGCCTGGGACA
TCCTGTCCCCCCAGTTCCAGTACGGCTCCAAGGCCTACGTGAAGCACCCCGCCGACATCCCCGACTACAT
GAAGCTGTCCTTCCCCGAGGGCTTCACCTGGGAGCGCTCCATGAACTTCGAGGACGGCGGCGTGGTGGAG
GTGCAGCAGGACTCCTCCCTGCAGGACGGCACCTTCATCTACAAGGTGAAGTTCAAGGGCGTGAACTTCC
CCGCCGACGGCCCCGTAATGCAGAAGAAGACTGCCGGCTGGGAGCCCTCCACCGAGAAGCTGTACCCCCA
GGACGGCGTGCTGAAGGGCGAGATCTCCCACGCCCTGAAGCTGAAGGACGGCGGCCACTACACCTGCGAC
TTCAAGACCGTGTACAAGGCCAAGAAGCCCGTGCAGCTGCCCGGCAACCACTACGTGGACTCCAAGCTGG
ACATCACCAACCACAACGAGGACTACACCGTGGTGGAGCAGTACGAGCACGCCGAGGCCCGCCACTCCGG
CTCCCAGTCCGGACTCAGATCTCGAGCTCAAGCTTCGAATTCTGGTGGTGGTCCGTCCGAGAAGACCTTC
AAACAGCGCCGGAGCTTCGAACAAAGAGTGGAAGATGTCCGGCTCATCCGGGAGCAGCACCCCACCAAGA
TCCCAGTGATTATAGAGCGATACAAGGGTGAGAAGCAGCTGCCCGTCCTGGA
