LOCUS       Exported 9194 bp ds-DNA circular SYN 12-MAY-2021
DEFINITION  synthetic circular DNA
ACCESSION   .
VERSION     .
KEYWORDS    pQCXI Neo DsRed-LC3-GFP
SOURCE      synthetic DNA construct
  ORGANISM  synthetic DNA construct
REFERENCE   1 (bases 1 to 9194)
  AUTHORS   Sheen JH, Zoncu R, Kim D, Sabatini DM
  TITLE     Defective Regulation of Autophagy upon Leucine Deprivation Reveals a
            Targetable Liability of Human Melanoma Cells In Vitro and In Vivo.
  JOURNAL   Cancer Cell. 2011 May 17. 19(5):613-28.
  PUBMED    21575862
REFERENCE   2 (bases 1 to 9194)
  AUTHORS   .
  TITLE     Direct Submission
  JOURNAL   Exported May 12, 2021 from SnapGene Server 1.1.58
            http://www.snapgene.com
FEATURES             Location/Qualifiers
     source          1..9194
                     /organism="synthetic DNA construct"
                     /mol_type="other DNA"
     promoter        309..512
                     /label=CMV promoter
                     /note="human cytomegalovirus (CMV) immediate early
                     promoter"
     LTR             513..688
                     /label=5' LTR (truncated)
                     /note="truncated long terminal repeat from Moloney murine
                     sarcoma virus"
     misc_feature    751..950
                     /label=MMLV Psi
                     /note="packaging signal of Moloney murine leukemia virus
                     (MMLV)"
     CDS             1151..1567
                     /label=gag (truncated)
                     /note="truncated Moloney murine leukemia virus (MMLV) gag
                     gene lacking the start codon"
     primer_bind     1497..1519
                     /label=pLXSN 5'
                     /note="Murine stem cell virus, forward primer. Also called
                     MSCV"
     primer_bind     1535..1551
                     /label=pBABE 5'
                     /note="Psi packaging signal, forward primer for pBABE
                     vectors"
     enhancer        1604..1907
                     /label=CMV enhancer
                     /note="human cytomegalovirus immediate early enhancer"
     promoter        1908..2111
                     /label=CMV promoter
                     /note="human cytomegalovirus (CMV) immediate early
                     promoter"
     primer_bind     2108..2132
                     /label=LNCX
                     /note="Human CMV promoter, forward primer"
     regulatory      2253..2262
                     /regulatory_class="other"
                     /note="vertebrate consensus sequence for strong initiation
                     of translation (Kozak, 1987)"
     CDS             2259..2933
                     /codon_start=1
                     /product="monomeric derivative of DsRed fluorescent protein
                     (Strongin et al., 2007)"
                     /label=DsRed-Monomer
                     /note="mammalian codon-optimized"
                     /translation="MDNTEDVIKEFMQFKVRMEGSVNGHYFEIEGEGEGKPYEGTQTAK
                     LQVTKGGPLPFAWDILSPQFQYGSKAYVKHPADIPDYMKLSFPEGFTWERSMNFEDGGV
                     VEVQQDSSLQDGTFIYKVKFKGVNFPADGPVMQKKTAGWEPSTEKLYPQDGVLKGEISH
                     ALKLKDGGHYTCDFKTVYKAKKPVQLPGNHYVDSKLDITNHNEDYTVVEQYEHAEARHS
                     GSQ"
     primer_bind     complement(2439..2459)
                     /label=DsRed1-N
                     /note="DsRed1, reverse primer"
     primer_bind     2657..2676
                     /label=mCherry-F
                     /note="mCherry, forward primer"
     CDS             3366..4079
                     /codon_start=1
                     /product="enhanced GFP"
                     /label=EGFP
                     /translation="VSKGEELFTGVVPILVELDGDVNGHKFSVSGEGEGDATYGKLTLK
                     FICTTGKLPVPWPTLVTTLTYGVQCFSRYPDHMKQHDFFKSAMPEGYVQERTIFFKDDG
                     NYKTRAEVKFEGDTLVNRIELKGIDFKEDGNILGHKLEYNYNSHNVYIMADKQKNGIKV
                     NFKIRHNIEDGSVQLADHYQQNTPIGDGPVLLPDNHYLSTQSALSKDPNEKRDHMVLLE
                     FVTAAGITLGMDELYK"
     CDS             3366..4079
                     /codon_start=1
                     /product="the original enhanced GFP (Yang et al., 1996)"
                     /label=EGFP
                     /note="mammalian codon-optimized"
                     /translation="VSKGEELFTGVVPILVELDGDVNGHKFSVSGEGEGDATYGKLTLK
                     FICTTGKLPVPWPTLVTTLTYGVQCFSRYPDHMKQHDFFKSAMPEGYVQERTIFFKDDG
                     NYKTRAEVKFEGDTLVNRIELKGIDFKEDGNILGHKLEYNYNSHNVYIMADKQKNGIKV
                     NFKIRHNIEDGSVQLADHYQQNTPIGDGPVLLPDNHYLSTQSALSKDPNEKRDHMVLLE
                     FVTAAGITLGMDELYK"
     primer_bind     complement(3408..3429)
                     /label=EGFP-N
                     /note="EGFP, reverse primer"
     primer_bind     complement(3669..3688)
                     /label=EXFP-R
                     /note="For distinguishing EGFP variants, reverse primer"
     primer_bind     4016..4037
                     /label=EGFP-C
                     /note="EGFP, forward primer"
     misc_feature    4103..4675
                     /label=IRES
                     /note="internal ribosome entry site (IRES) of the
                     encephalomyocarditis virus (EMCV)"
     primer_bind     complement(4270..4287)
                     /label=IRES reverse
                     /note="IRES internal ribosome entry site, reverse primer.
                     Also called pCDH-rev"
     primer_bind     4497..4516
                     /label=IRES-F
                     /note="IRES internal ribosome entry site, forward primer"
     CDS             4689..5483
                     /codon_start=1
                     /gene="aph(3')-II (or nptII)"
                     /product="aminoglycoside phosphotransferase from Tn5"
                     /label=NeoR/KanR
                     /note="confers resistance to neomycin, kanamycin, and G418
                     (Geneticin(R))"
                     /translation="MAEQDGLHAGSPAAWVERLFGYDWAQQTIGCSDAAVFRLSAQGRP
                     VLFVKTDLSGALNELQDEAARLSWLATTGVPCAAVLDVVTEAGRDWLLLGEVPGQDLLS
                     SHLAPAEKVSIMADAMRRLHTLDPATCPFDHQAKHRIERARTRMEAGLVDQDDLDEEHQ
                     GLAPAELFARLKARMPDGEDLVVTHGDACLPNIMVENGRFSGFIDCGRLGVADRYQDIA
                     LATRDIAEELGGEWADRFLVLYGIAAPDSQRIAFYRLLDEFF"
     primer_bind     complement(4743..4762)
                     /label=Neo-R
                     /note="Neomycin resistance gene, reverse primer"
     primer_bind     5353..5372
                     /label=Neo-F
                     /note="Neomycin resistance gene, forward primer"
     LTR             5900..6325
                     /label=3' LTR (Delta-U3)
                     /note="self-inactivating 3' long terminal repeat (LTR) from
                     Moloney murine leukemia virus"
     primer_bind     complement(6428..6450)
                     /label=pGEX 3'
                     /note="pGEX vectors, reverse primer"
     primer_bind     complement(6586..6606)
                     /label=pBABE 3'
                     /note="SV40 enhancer, reverse primer for pBABE vectors"
     promoter        6591..6920
                     /label=SV40 promoter
                     /note="SV40 enhancer and early promoter"
     rep_origin      6771..6906
                     /label=SV40 ori
                     /note="SV40 origin of replication"
     primer_bind     6833..6852
                     /label=SV40pro-F
                     /note="SV40 promoter/origin, forward primer"
     primer_bind     6942..6961
                     /label=pRS-marker
                     /note="pRS vectors, use to sequence yeast selectable
                     marker"
     primer_bind     complement(7042..7059)
                     /label=L4440
                     /note="L4440 vector, forward primer"
     rep_origin      complement(7213..7801)
                     /direction=LEFT
                     /label=ori
                     /note="high-copy-number ColE1/pMB1/pBR322/pUC origin of
                     replication"
     primer_bind     complement(7293..7312)
                     /label=pBR322ori-F
                     /note="pBR322 origin, forward primer"
     CDS             complement(7972..8832)
                     /codon_start=1
                     /gene="bla"
                     /product="beta-lactamase"
                     /label=AmpR
                     /note="confers resistance to ampicillin, carbenicillin, and
                     related antibiotics"
                     /translation="MSIQHFRVALIPFFAAFCLPVFAHPETLVKVKDAEDQLGARVGYI
                     ELDLNSGKILESFRPEERFPMMSTFKVLLCGAVLSRVDAGQEQLGRRIHYSQNDLVEYS
                     PVTEKHLTDGMTVRELCSAAITMSDNTAANLLLTTIGGPKELTAFLHNMGDHVTRLDRW
                     EPELNEAIPNDERDTTMPAAMATTLRKLLTGELLTLASRQQLIDWMEADKVAGPLLRSA
                     LPAGWFIADKSGAGERGSRGIIAALGPDGKPSRIVVIYTTGSQATMDERNRQIAEIGAS
                     LIKHW"
     primer_bind     8595..8614
                     /label=Amp-R
                     /note="Ampicillin resistance gene, reverse primer"
     promoter        complement(8833..8937)
                     /gene="bla"
                     /label=AmpR promoter
     primer_bind     9005..9023
                     /label=pBRforEco
                     /note="pBR322 vectors, upsteam of EcoRI site, forward
                     primer"
     enhancer        9123..308
                     /label=CMV enhancer
                     /note="human cytomegalovirus immediate early enhancer"
ORIGIN
        1 tccgcgttac ataacttacg gtaaatggcc cgcctggctg accgcccaac gacccccgcc
       61 cattgacgtc aataatgacg tatgttccca tagtaacgcc aatagggact ttccattgac
      121 gtcaatgggt ggagtattta cggtaaactg cccacttggc agtacatcaa gtgtatcata
      181 tgccaagtac gccccctatt gacgtcaatg acggtaaatg gcccgcctgg cattatgccc
      241 agtacatgac cttatgggac tttcctactt ggcagtacat ctacgtatta gtcatcgcta
      301 ttaccatggt gatgcggttt tggcagtaca tcaatgggcg tggatagcgg tttgactcac
      361 ggggatttcc aagtctccac cccattgacg tcaatgggag tttgttttgg caccaaaatc
      421 aacgggactt tccaaaatgt cgtaacaact ccgccccatt gacgcaaatg ggcggtaggc
      481 gtgtacggtg ggaggtctat ataagcagag ctcaataaaa gagcccacaa cccctcactc
      541 ggcgcgccag tcttccgata gactgcgtcg cccgggtacc cgtattccca ataaagcctc
      601 ttgctgtttg catccgaatc gtggtctcgc tgttccttgg gagggtctcc tctgagtgat
      661 tgactaccca cgacgggggt ctttcatttg ggggctcgtc cgggatttgg agacccctgc
      721 ccagggacca ccgacccacc accgggaggt aagctggcca gcaacttatc tgtgtctgtc
      781 cgattgtcta gtgtctatgt ttgatgttat gcgcctgcgt ctgtactagt tagctaacta
      841 gctctgtatc tggcggaccc gtggtggaac tgacgagttc tgaacacccg gccgcaaccc
      901 tgggagacgt cccagggact ttgggggccg tttttgtggc ccgacctgag gaagggagtc
      961 gatgtggaat ccgaccccgt caggatatgt ggttctggta ggagacgaga acctaaaaca
     1021 gttcccgcct ccgtctgaat ttttgctttc ggtttggaac cgaagccgcg cgtcttgtct
     1081 gctgcagcgc tgcagcatcg ttctgtgttg tctctgtctg actgtgtttc tgtatttgtc
     1141 tgaaaattag ggccagactg ttaccactcc cttaagtttg accttaggtc actggaaaga
     1201 tgtcgagcgg atcgctcaca accagtcggt agatgtcaag aagagacgtt gggttacctt
     1261 ctgctctgca gaatggccaa cctttaacgt cggatggccg cgagacggca cctttaaccg
     1321 agacctcatc acccaggtta agatcaaggt cttttcacct ggcccgcatg gacacccaga
     1381 ccaggtcccc tacatcgtga cctgggaagc cttggctttt gacccccctc cctgggtcaa
     1441 gccctttgta caccctaagc ctccgcctcc tcttcctcca tccgccccgt ctctccccct
     1501 tgaacctcct cgttcgaccc cgcctcgatc ctccctttat ccagccctca ctccttctct
     1561 aggcgccgga attgaagatc tgggggatcg atcctctaga gtccgttaca taacttacgg
     1621 taaatggccc gcctggctga ccgcccaacg acccccgccc attgacgtca ataatgacgt
     1681 atgttcccat agtaacgcca atagggactt tccattgacg tcaatgggtg gagtatttac
     1741 ggtaaactgc ccacttggca gtacatcaag tgtatcatat gccaagtacg ccccctattg
     1801 acgtcaatga cggtaaatgg cccgcctggc attatgccca gtacatgacc ttatgggact
     1861 ttcctacttg gcagtacatc tacgtattag tcatcgctat taccatggtg atgcggtttt
     1921 ggcagtacat caatgggcgt gaatagcggt ttgactcacg gggatttcca agtctccacc
     1981 ccattgacgt caatgggagt ttgttttggc accaaaatca acgggacttt ccaaaatgtc
     2041 gtaacaactc cgccccattg acgcaaatgg gcggtaggcg tgtacggtgg gaggtctata
     2101 taagcagagc tcgtttagtg aaccgtcaga tcgcctggag acgccatcca cgctgttttg
     2161 acctccatag aagacaccgg gaccgatcca gcctccgcgg ccgggaacgg tgcattggaa
     2221 cggacctgca ggaattgatc cgcggccgct gagccaccat ggacaacacc gaggacgtca
     2281 tcaaggagtt catgcagttc aaggtgcgca tggagggctc cgtgaacggc cactacttcg
     2341 agatcgaggg cgagggcgag ggcaagccct acgagggcac ccagaccgcc aagctgcagg
     2401 tgaccaaggg cggccccctg cccttcgcct gggacatcct gtccccccag ttccagtacg
     2461 gctccaaggc ctacgtgaag caccccgccg acatccccga ctacatgaag ctgtccttcc
     2521 ccgagggctt cacctgggag cgctccatga acttcgagga cggcggcgtg gtggaggtgc
     2581 agcaggactc ctccctgcag gacggcacct tcatctacaa ggtgaagttc aagggcgtga
     2641 acttccccgc cgacggcccc gtaatgcaga agaagactgc cggctgggag ccctccaccg
     2701 agaagctgta cccccaggac ggcgtgctga agggcgagat ctcccacgcc ctgaagctga
     2761 aggacggcgg ccactacacc tgcgacttca agaccgtgta caaggccaag aagcccgtgc
     2821 agctgcccgg caaccactac gtggactcca agctggacat caccaaccac aacgaggact
     2881 acaccgtggt ggagcagtac gagcacgccg aggcccgcca ctccggctcc cagtccggac
     2941 tcagatctcg agctcaagct tcgaattctg gtggtggtcc gtccgagaag accttcaaac
     3001 agcgccggag cttcgaacaa agagtggaag atgtccggct catccgggag cagcacccca
     3061 ccaagatccc agtgattata gagcgataca agggtgagaa gcagctgccc gtcctggaca
     3121 agaccaagtt ccttgtacct gatcacgtga atatgagcga actcatcaag ataattagaa
     3181 ggcgcctgca gctcaatgct aaccaagcct tcttcctcct ggtgaatggg cacagcatgg
     3241 tgagtgtgtc cacacccatc tctgaagtgt acgagagcga gagagatgaa gacggcttcc
     3301 tgtacatggt ctatgcctcc caggagacgt tcgggacagc actggctgtg gtcgacggtg
     3361 gtggtgtgag caagggcgag gagctgttca ccggggtggt gcccatcctg gtcgagctgg
     3421 acggcgacgt aaacggccac aagttcagcg tgtccggcga gggcgagggc gatgccacct
     3481 acggcaagct gaccctgaag ttcatctgca ccaccggcaa gctgcccgtg ccctggccca
     3541 ccctcgtgac caccctgacc tacggcgtgc agtgcttcag ccgctacccc gaccacatga
     3601 agcagcacga cttcttcaag tccgccatgc ccgaaggcta cgtccaggag cgcaccatct
     3661 tcttcaagga cgacggcaac tacaagaccc gcgccgaggt gaagttcgag ggcgacaccc
     3721 tggtgaaccg catcgagctg aagggcatcg acttcaagga ggacggcaac atcctggggc
     3781 acaagctgga gtacaactac aacagccaca acgtctatat catggccgac aagcagaaga
     3841 acggcatcaa ggtgaacttc aagatccgcc acaacatcga ggacggcagc gtgcagctcg
     3901 ccgaccacta ccagcagaac acccccatcg gcgacggccc cgtgctgctg cccgacaacc
     3961 actacctgag cacccagtcc gccctgagca aagaccccaa cgagaagcgc gatcacatgg
     4021 tcctgctgga gttcgtgacc gccgccggga tcactctcgg catggacgag ctgtacaaga
     4081 agctttagga tccggaattc cgcccctctc cctccccccc ccctaacgtt actggccgaa
     4141 gccgcttgga ataaggccgg tgtgcgtttg tctatatgtt attttccacc atattgccgt
     4201 cttttggcaa tgtgagggcc cggaaacctg gccctgtctt cttgacgagc attcctaggg
     4261 gtctttcccc tctcgccaaa ggaatgcaag gtctgttgaa tgtcgtgaag gaagcagttc
     4321 ctctggaagc ttcttgaaga caaacaacgt ctgtagcgac cctttgcagg cagcggaacc
     4381 ccccacctgg cgacaggtgc ctctgcggcc aaaagccacg tgtataagat acacctgcaa
     4441 aggcggcaca accccagtgc cacgttgtga gttggatagt tgtggaaaga gtcaaatggc
     4501 tctcctcaag cgtattcaac aaggggctga aggatgccca gaaggtaccc cattgtatgg
     4561 gatctgatct ggggcctcgg tgcacatgct ttacatgtgt ttagtcgagg ttaaaaaacg
     4621 tctaggcccc ccgaaccacg gggacgtggt tttcctttga aaaacacgat gataagcttg
     4681 ccacaaccat ggctgaacaa gatggattgc acgcaggttc tccggccgct tgggtggaga
     4741 ggctattcgg ctatgactgg gcacaacaga caatcggctg ctctgatgcc gccgtgttcc
     4801 ggctgtcagc gcaggggcgc ccggttcttt ttgtcaagac cgacctgtcc ggtgccctga
     4861 atgaactgca ggacgaggca gcgcggctat cgtggctggc cacgacgggc gttccttgcg
     4921 cagctgtgct cgacgttgtc actgaagcgg gaagggactg gctgctattg ggcgaagtgc
     4981 cggggcagga tctcctgtca tctcaccttg ctcctgccga gaaagtatcc atcatggctg
     5041 atgcaatgcg gcggctgcat acgcttgatc cggctacctg cccattcgac caccaagcga
     5101 aacatcgcat cgagcgagca cgtactcgga tggaagccgg tcttgtcgat caggatgatc
     5161 tggacgaaga gcatcagggg ctcgcgccag ccgaactgtt cgccaggctc aaggcgcgca
     5221 tgcccgacgg cgaggatctc gtcgtgaccc atggcgatgc ctgcttgccg aatatcatgg
     5281 tggaaaatgg ccgcttttct ggattcatcg actgtggccg gctgggtgtg gcggaccgct
     5341 atcaggacat agcgttggct acccgtgata ttgctgaaga gcttggcggc gaatgggctg
     5401 accgcttcct cgtgctttac ggtatcgccg ctcccgattc gcagcgcatc gccttctatc
     5461 gccttcttga cgagttcttc tgagcgggat cggctagagt cgacccggac gggacgctcc
     5521 tgcgcctgat acagaacgaa ttgcttgcag gcatctcatg agtgtgtctt cccgttttcc
     5581 gcctgaggtc actgcgtgga tggagcgctg gcgcctgctg cgcgacggcg agctgctcac
     5641 cacccactcg agggctgcag cgctgcagag gccgagtgca gaactgctcc aaagggacct
     5701 caaggctttc cgagggacac taggctgact ccatcgagcc agtgtagaga taagcttatc
     5761 gattagtcca atttgttaaa gacaggatat cagtggtcca ggctctagtt ttgactcaac
     5821 aatatcacca gctgaagcct atagagtacg agccatagat aaaataaaag attttattta
     5881 gtctccagaa aaagggggga atgaaagacc ccacctgtag gtttggcaag ctagcttaag
     5941 taacgccatt ttgcaaggca tggaaaaata cataactgag aatagagaag ttcagatcaa
     6001 ggtcaggaac agatggaaca gggtcgaccc tagagaacca tcagatgttt ccagggtgcc
     6061 ccaaggacct gaaatgaccc tgtgccttat ttgaactaac caatcagttc gcttctcgct
     6121 tctgttcgcg cgcttctgct ccccgagctc aataaaagag cccacaaccc ctcactcggg
     6181 gcgccagtcc tccgattgac tgagtcgccc gggtacccgt gtatccaata aaccctcttg
     6241 cagttgcatc cgacttgtgg tctcgctgtt ccttgggagg gtctcctctg agtgattgac
     6301 tacccgtcag cgggggtctt tcatttgggg gctcgtccgg gatcgggaga cccctgccca
     6361 gggaccaccg acccaccacc gggaggtaag ctggctgcct cgcgcgtttc ggtgatgacg
     6421 gtgaaaacct ctgacacatg cagctcccgg agacggtcac agcttgtctg taagcggatg
     6481 ccgggagcag acaagcccgt cagggcgcgt cagcgggtgt tggcgggtgt cggggcgcag
     6541 ccatgaccca gtcacgtagc gatagcggag tgtagatccg gctgtggaat gtgtgtcagt
     6601 tagggtgtgg aaagtcccca ggctccccag caggcagaag tatgcaaagc atgcatctca
     6661 attagtcagc aaccaggtgt ggaaagtccc caggctcccc agcaggcaga agtatgcaaa
     6721 gcatgcatct caattagtca gcaaccatag tcccgcccct aactccgccc atcccgcccc
     6781 taactccgcc cagttccgcc cattctccgc cccatggctg actaattttt tttatttatg
     6841 cagaggccga ggccgcctcg gcctctgagc tattccagaa gtagtgagga ggcttttttg
     6901 gaggcctagg cttttgcaaa aagcttactg gcttaactat gcggcatcag agcagattgt
     6961 actgagagtg caccatatgc ggtgtgaaat accgcacaga tgcgtaagga gaaaataccg
     7021 catcaggcgc tcttccgctt cctcgctcac tgactcgctg cgctcggtcg ttcggctgcg
     7081 gcgagcggta tcagctcact caaaggcggt aatacggtta tccacagaat caggggataa
     7141 cgcaggaaag aacatgtgag caaaaggcca gcaaaaggcc aggaaccgta aaaaggccgc
     7201 gttgctggcg tttttccata ggctccgccc ccctgacgag catcacaaaa atcgacgctc
     7261 aagtcagagg tggcgaaacc cgacaggact ataaagatac caggcgtttc cccctggaag
     7321 ctccctcgtg cgctctcctg ttccgaccct gccgcttacc ggatacctgt ccgcctttct
     7381 cccttcggga agcgtggcgc tttctcatag ctcacgctgt aggtatctca gttcggtgta
     7441 ggtcgttcgc tccaagctgg gctgtgtgca cgaacccccc gttcagcccg accgctgcgc
     7501 cttatccggt aactatcgtc ttgagtccaa cccggtaaga cacgacttat cgccactggc
     7561 agcagccact ggtaacagga ttagcagagc gaggtatgta ggcggtgcta cagagttctt
     7621 gaagtggtgg cctaactacg gctacactag aaggacagta tttggtatct gcgctctgct
     7681 gaagccagtt accttcggaa aaagagttgg tagctcttga tccggcaaac aaaccaccgc
     7741 tggtagcggt ggtttttttg tttgcaagca gcagattacg cgcagaaaaa aaggatctca
     7801 agaagatcct ttgatctttt ctacggggtc tgacgctcag tggaacgaaa actcacgtta
     7861 agggattttg gtcatgagat tatcaaaaag gatcttcacc tagatccttt taaattaaaa
     7921 atgaagtttt aaatcaatct aaagtatata tgagtaaact tggtctgaca gttaccaatg
     7981 cttaatcagt gaggcaccta tctcagcgat ctgtctattt cgttcatcca tagttgcctg
     8041 actccccgtc gtgtagataa ctacgatacg ggagggctta ccatctggcc ccagtgctgc
     8101 aatgataccg cgagacccac gctcaccggc tccagattta tcagcaataa accagccagc
     8161 cggaagggcc gagcgcagaa gtggtcctgc aactttatcc gcctccatcc agtctattaa
     8221 ttgttgccgg gaagctagag taagtagttc gccagttaat agtttgcgca acgttgttgc
     8281 cattgctgca ggcatcgtgg tgtcacgctc gtcgtttggt atggcttcat tcagctccgg
     8341 ttcccaacga tcaaggcgag ttacatgatc ccccatgttg tgcaaaaaag cggttagctc
     8401 cttcggtcct ccgatcgttg tcagaagtaa gttggccgca gtgttatcac tcatggttat
     8461 ggcagcactg cataattctc ttactgtcat gccatccgta agatgctttt ctgtgactgg
     8521 tgagtactca accaagtcat tctgagaata gtgtatgcgg cgaccgagtt gctcttgccc
     8581 ggcgtcaaca cgggataata ccgcgccaca tagcagaact ttaaaagtgc tcatcattgg
     8641 aaaacgttct tcggggcgaa aactctcaag gatcttaccg ctgttgagat ccagttcgat
     8701 gtaacccact cgtgcaccca actgatcttc agcatctttt actttcacca gcgtttctgg
     8761 gtgagcaaaa acaggaaggc aaaatgccgc aaaaaaggga ataagggcga cacggaaatg
     8821 ttgaatactc atactcttcc tttttcaata ttattgaagc atttatcagg gttattgtct
     8881 catgagcgga tacatatttg aatgtattta gaaaaataaa caaatagggg ttccgcgcac
     8941 atttccccga aaagtgccac ctgacgtcta agaaaccatt attatcatga cattaaccta
     9001 taaaaatagg cgtatcacga ggccctttcg tcttcaagaa ttagcttggc cattgcatac
     9061 gttgtatcca tatcataata tgtacattta tattggctca tgtccaacat taccgccatg
     9121 ttgacattga ttattgacta gttattaata gtaatcaatt acggggtcat tagttcatag
     9181 cccatatatg gagt
//
